>Addgene plasmid #166775 | pcDNA3.1-GGamma3-GFP2 | addgene full sequence | sequence record 330996 | Addgene NGS Result
AAGAACATGTGAGCAAAAGGCCAGCAAAAGGCCAGGAACCGTAAAAAGGCCGCGTTGCTGGCGTTTTTCC
ATAGGCTCCGCCCCCCTGACGAGCATCACAAAAATCGACGCTCAAGTCAGAGGTGGCGAAACCCGACAGG
ACTATAAAGATACCAGGCGTTTCCCCCTGGAAGCTCCCTCGTGCGCTCTCCTGTTCCGACCCTGCCGCTT
ACCGGATACCTGTCCGCCTTTCTCCCTTCGGGAAGCGTGGCGCTTTCTCATAGCTCACGCTGTAGGTATC
TCAGTTCGGTGTAGGTCGTTCGCTCCAAGCTGGGCTGTGTGCACGAACCCCCCGTTCAGCCCGACCGCTG
CGCCTTATCCGGTAACTATCGTCTTGAGTCCAACCCGGTAAGACACGACTTATCGCCACTGGCAGCAGCC
ACTGGTAACAGGATTAGCAGAGCGAGGTATGTAGGCGGTGCTACAGAGTTCTTGAAGTGGTGGCCTAACT
ACGGCTACACTAGAAGAACAGTATTTGGTATCTGCGCTCTGCTGAAGCCAGTTACCTTCGGAAAAAGAGT
TGGTAGCTCTTGATCCGGCAAACAAACCACCGCTGGTAGCGGTGGTTTTTTTGTTTGCAAGCAGCAGATT
ACGCGCAGAAAAAAAGGATCTCAAGAAGATCCTTTGATCTTTTCTACGGGGTCTGACGCTCAGTGGAACG
AAAACTCACGTTAAGGGATTTTGGTCATGAGATTATCAAAAAGGATCTTCACCTAGATCCTTTTAAATTA
AAAATGAAGTTTTAAATCAATCTAAAGTATATATGAGTAAACTTGGTCTGACAGTTACCAATGCTTAATC
AGTGAGGCACCTATCTCAGCGATCTGTCTATTTCGTTCATCCATAGTTGCCTGACTCCCCGTCGTGTAGA
TAACTACGATACGGGAGGGCTTACCATCTGGCCCCAGTGCTGCAATGATACCGCGAGACCCACGCTCACC
GGCTCCAGATTTATCAGCAATAAACCAGCCAGCCGGAAGGGCCGAGCGCAGAAGTGGTCCTGCAACTTTA
TCCGCCTCCATCCAGTCTATTAATTGTTGCCGGGAAGCTAGAGTAAGTAGTTCGCCAGTTAATAGTTTGC
GCAACGTTGTTGCCATTGCTACAGGCATCGTGGTGTCACGCTCGTCGTTTGGTATGGCTTCATTCAGCTC
CGGTTCCCAACGATCAAGGCGAGTTACATGATCCCCCATGTTGTGCAAAAAAGCGGTTAGCTCCTTCGGT
CCTCCGATCGTTGTCAGAAGTAAGTTGGCCGCAGTGTTATCACTCATGGTTATGGCAGCACTGCATAATT
CTCTTACTGTCATGCCATCCGTAAGATGCTTTTCTGTGACTGGTGAGTACTCAACCAAGTCATTCTGAGA
ATAGTGTATGCGGCGACCGAGTTGCTCTTGCCCGGCGTCAATACGGGATAATACCGCGCCACATAGCAGA
ACTTTAAAAGTGCTCATCATTGGAAAACGTTCTTCGGGGCGAAAACTCTCAAGGATCTTACCGCTGTTGA
GATCCAGTTCGATGTAACCCACTCGTGCACCCAACTGATCTTCAGCATCTTTTACTTTCACCAGCGTTTC
TGGGTGAGCAAAAACAGGAAGGCAAAATGCCGCAAAAAAGGGAATAAGGGCGACACGGAAATGTTGAATA
CTCATACTCTTCCTTTTTCAATATTATTGAAGCATTTATCAGGGTTATTGTCTCATGAGCGGATACATAT
TTGAATGTATTTAGAAAAATAAACAAATAGGGGTTCCGCGCACATTTCCCCGAAAAGTGCCACCTGACGT
CGACGGATCGGGAGATCTCCCGATCCCCTATGGTGCACTCTCAGTACAATCTGCTCTGATGCCGCATAGT
TAAGCCAGTATCTGCTCCCTGCTTGTGTGTTGGAGGTCGCTGAGTAGTGCGCGAGCAAAATTTAAGCTAC
AACAAGGCAAGGCTTGACCGACAATTGCATGAAGAATCTGCTTAGGGTTAGGCGTTTTGCGCTGCTTCGC
GATGTACGGGCCAGATATACGCGTTGACATTGATTATTGACTAGTTATTAATAGTAATCAATTACGGGGT
CATTAGTTCATAGCCCATATATGGAGTTCCGCGTTACATAACTTACGGTAAATGGCCCGCCTGGCTGACC
GCCCAACGACCCCCGCCCATTGACGTCAATAATGACGTATGTTCCCATAGTAACGCCAATAGGGACTTTC
CATTGACGTCAATGGGTGGAGTATTTACGGTAAACTGCCCACTTGGCAGTACATCAAGTGTATCATATGC
CAAGTACGCCCCCTATTGACGTCAATGACGGTAAATGGCCCGCCTGGCATTATGCCCAGTACATGACCTT
ATGGGACTTTCCTACTTGGCAGTACATCTACGTATTAGTCATCGCTATTACCATGGTGATGCGGTTTTGG
CAGTACATCAATGGGCGTGGATAGCGGTTTGACTCACGGGGATTTCCAAGTCTCCACCCCATTGACGTCA
ATGGGAGTTTGTTTTGGCACCAAAATCAACGGGACTTTCCAAAATGTCGTAACAACTCCGCCCCATTGAC
GCAAATGGGCGGTAGGCGTGTACGGTGGGAGGTCTATATAAGCAGAGCTCTCTGGCTAACTAGAGAACCC
ACTGCTTACTGGCTTATCGAAATTAATACGACTCACTATAGGGAGACCCAAGCTGGCTAGCCACCATGGT
GAGCAAGGGCGAGGAGCTGTTCACCGGGGTGGTGCCCATCCTGGTCGAGCTGGACGGCGACGTAAACGGC
CACAAGTTCAGCGTGTCCGGCGAGGGCGAGGGCGATGCCACCTACGGCAAGCTGACCCTGAAGTTCATCT
GCACCACCGGCAAGCTGCCCGTGCCCTGGCCCACCCTCGTGACCACCCTGAGCTACGGCGTGCAGTGCTT
CAGCCGCTACCCCGACCACATGAAGCAGCACGACTTCTTCAAGTCCGCCATGCCCGAAGGCTACGTCCAG
GAGCGCACCATCTTCTTCAAGGACGACGGCAACTACAAGACCCGCGCCGAGGTGAAGTTCGAGGGCGACA
CCCTGGTGAACCGCATCGAGCTGAAGGGCATCGACTTCAAGGAGGACGGCAACATCCTGGGGCACAAGCT
GGAGTACAACTACAACCCCCACAACGTCTATATCATGGCCGACAAGCAGAAGAACGGCATCAAGGTGAAC
TTCAAGATCCGCCACAACATCGAGGACGGCAGCGTGCAGCTCGCCGACCACTACCAGCAGAACACCCCCA
TCGGCGACGGCCCCGTGCTGCTGCCCGACAACCACTACCTGTTCACCCAGTCCGCCCTGAGCAAAGACCC
CAACGAGAAGCGCGATCACATGGTCCTGCTGGAGTTCGTGACCGCCGCCGGGATCACTCTCGGCATGGAC
GAGCTGTACAAGGGATCCGCCGGTACCATGAAAGGGGAGACCCCCGTTAACAGCACTATGAGTATTGGTC
AAGCACGCAAGATGGTGGAACAGCTTAAGATTGAGGCCAGCTTGTGCCGGATAAAGGTGTCCAAGGCAGC
AGCAGACCTGATGACATACTGTGATGCCCACGCTTGTGAGGACCCCCTCATCACTCCTGTGCCCACTTCC
GAGAACCCCTTCCGGGAGAAGAAGTTCTTCTGTGCGCTCCTCTGATCTAGAGGGCCCGTTTAAACCCGCT
GATCAGCCTCGACTGTGCCTTCTAGTTGCCAGCCATCTGTTGTTTGCCCCTCCCCCGTGCCTTCCTTGAC
CCTGGAAGGTGCCACTCCCACTGTCCTTTCCTAATAAAATGAGGAAATTGCATCGCATTGTCTGAGTAGG
TGTCATTCTATTCTGGGGGGTGGGGTGGGGCAGGACAGCAAGGGGGAGGATTGGGAAGACAATAGCAGGC
ATGCTGGGGATGCGGTGGGCTCTATGGCTTCTGAGGCGGAAAGAACCAGCTGGGGCTCTAGGGGGTATCC
CC
[124 nt withheld, positions 3993-4116]
C
[91 nt withheld, positions 4118-4208]
A
[49 nt withheld, positions 4210-4258]
CCTTTGACGTTGGAGTCCACGTTCTTT
[37 nt withheld, positions 4286-4322]
ACCCTATCTCGGTCTATTCTTTTGATTTATAAGGGATTTTGCCGATTTCGGCCTATTGGTTAAAAAATGA
GCTGATTTAACAAAAATTTAACGCGAATTAATTCTGTGGAATGTGTGTCAGTTAGGGTGTGGAAAGTCCC
CAGGCTCCCCAGCAGGCAGAAGTATGCAAAGCATGCATCTCAATTAGTCAGCAACCAGGTGTGGAAAGTC
CCCAGGCTCCCCAGCAGGCAGAAGTATGCAAAGCATGCATCTCAATTAGTCAGCAACCATAGTCCCGCCC
CTAACTCCGCCCATCCCGCCCCTAACTCCGCCCAGTTCCGCCCATTCTCCGCCCCATGGCTGACTAATTT
TTTTTATTTATGCAGAGGCCGAGGCCGCCTCTGCCTCTGAGCTATTCCAGAAGTAGTGAGGAGGCTTTTT
TGGAGGCCTAGGCTTTTGCAAAAAGCTCCCGGGAGCTTGTATATCCATTTTCGGATCTGATCAGCACGTG
ATGAAAAAGCCTGAACTCACCGCGACGTCTGTCGAGAAGTTTCTGATCGAAAAGTTCGACAGCGTCTCCG
ACCTGATGCAGCTCTCGGAGGGCGAAGAATCTCGTGCTTTCAGCTTCGATGTAGGAGGGCGTGGATATGT
CCTGCGGGTAAATAGCTGCGCCGATGGTTTCTACAAAGATCGTTATGTTTATCGGCACTTTGCATCGGCC
GCGCTCCCGATTCCGGAAGTGCTTGACATTGGGGAATTCAGCGAGAGCCTGACCTATTGCATCTCCCGCC
GTGCACAGGGTGTCACGTTGCAAGACCTGCCTGAAACCGAACTGCCCGCTGTTCTGCAGCCGGTCGCGGA
GGCCATGGATGCGATCGCTGCGGCCGATCTTAGCCAGACGAGCGGGTTCGGCCCATTCGGACCGCAAGGA
ATCGGTCAATACACTACATGGCGTGATTTCATATGCGCGATTGCTGATCCCCATGTGTATCACTGGCAAA
CTGTGATGGACGACACCGTCAGTGCGTCCGTCGCGCAGGCTCTCGATGAGCTGATGCTTTGGGCCGAGGA
CTGCCCCGAAGTCCGGCACCTCGTGCACGCGGATTTCGGCTCCAACAATGTCCTGACGGACAATGGCCGC
ATAACAGCGGTCATTGACTGGAGCGAGGCGATGTTCGGGGATTCCCAATACGAGGTCGCCAACATCTTCT
TCTGGAGGCCGTGGTTGGCTTGTATGGAGCAGCAGACGCGCTACTTCGAGCGGAGGCATCCGGAGCTTGC
AGGATCGCCGCGGCTCCGGGCGTATATGCTCCGCATTGGTCTTGACCAACTCTATCAGAGCTTGGTTGAC
GGCAATTTCGATGATGCAGCTTGGGCGCAGGGTCGATGCGACGCAATCGTCCGATCCGGAGCCGGGACTG
TCGGGCGTACACAAATCGCCCGCAGAAGCGCGGCCGTCTGGACCGATGGCTGTGTAGAAGTACTCGCCGA
TAGTGGAAACCGACGCCCCAGCACTCGTCCGAGGGCAAAGGAATAGCACGTGCTACGAGATTTCGATTCC
ACCGCCGCCTTCTATGAAAGGTTGGGCTTCGGAATCGTTTTCCGGGACGCCGGCTGGATGATCCTCCAGC
GCGGGGATCTCATGCTGGAGTTCTTCGCCCACCCCAACTTGTTTATTGCAGCTTATAATGGTTACAAATA
AAGCAATAGCATCACAAATTTCACAAATAAAGCATTTTTTTCACTGCATTCTAGTTGTGGTTTGTCCAAA
CTCATCAATGTATCTTATCATGTCTGTATACCGTCGACCTCTAGCTAGAGCTTGGCGTAATCATGGTCAT
AGCTGTTTCCTGTGTGAAATTGTTATCCGCTCACAATTCCACACAACATACGAGCCGGAAGCATAAAGTG
TAAAGCCTGGGGTGCCTAATGAGTGAGCTAACTCACATTAATTGCGTTGCGCTCACTGCCCGCTTTCCAG
TCGGGAAACCTGTCGTGCCAGCTGCATTAATGAATCGGCCAACGCGCGGGGAGAGGCGGTTTGCGTATTG
GGCGCTCTTCCGCTTCCTCGCTCACTGACTCGCTGCGCTCGGTCGTTCGGCTGCGGCGAGCGGTATCAGC
TCACTCAAAGGCGGTAATACGGTTATCCACAGAATCAGGGGATAACGCAGGA
Features (pLannotate 1.2.2; 22 found; start..end, strand, type, name):
     66..654     -  rep_origin     ori: high-copy-number ColE1/pMB1/pBR322/pUC origin of replication
    825..1685    -  CDS            AmpR: β-lactamase; bla; confers resistance to ampicillin, carbenicillin, and related antibiotics
   1686..1790    -  promoter       AmpR promoter: bla
   1849..1901    -  misc_feature   bom (fragment): basis of mobility region from pBR322
   2056..2435    +  enhancer       CMV enhancer: human cytomegalovirus immediate early enhancer
   2436..2639    +  promoter       CMV promoter: human cytomegalovirus (CMV) immediate early promoter
   2635..2668    +  LTR            5' LTR (truncated) (fragment): truncated 5' long terminal repeat (LTR) from HIV-1
   2684..2702    +  promoter       T7 promoter: promoter for bacteriophage T7 RNA polymerase
   2726..3442    +  CDS            EGFP: the original enhanced GFP (Yang et al., 1996) mammalian codon-optimized
   3458..3682    +  CDS            GNG3: GBG3_BOVIN - Also known as GNGT3. Experimental evidence at protein level: Swiss-Prot protein existence level 1. Guanine nucleotide-binding proteins (G proteins) are involved as a modulator or transducer in various transmembrane signaling systems. The beta and gamma chains are required for the GTPase activity, for replacement of GDP by GTP, and for G protein-effector interaction. From Bos taurus (Bovine).
   3723..3947    +  polyA_signal   bGH poly(A) signal: bovine growth hormone polyadenylation signal
   3951..3972    +  promoter       SV40 promoter (fragment): SV40 enhancer and early promoter
   3993..4421    +  rep_origin     f1 ori (sequence partly withheld): f1 bacteriophage origin of replication; arrow indicates direction of (+) strand synthesis
   4435..4764    +  promoter       SV40 promoter: SV40 enhancer and early promoter
   4813..5838    +  CDS            HygR: aminoglycoside phosphotransferase from E. coli; aph(4)-Ia; confers resistance to hygromycin
   5848..5973    +  CDS            ble (fragment): BLE_KLEPN - Experimental evidence at protein level: Swiss-Prot protein existence level 1. Binding protein with a strong affinity to the bleomycin family of antibiotics. Binds to CL990; an antimitotic-antibiotic compound. From Klebsiella pneumoniae.
   5968..6089    +  polyA_signal   SV40 poly(A) signal: SV40 polyadenylation signal
   6162..6178    -  protein_bind   lac operator: The lac repressor binds to the lac operator to inhibit transcription in E. coli. This inhibition can be relieved by adding lactose or isopropyl-β-D-thiogalactopyranoside (IPTG). lac repressor encoded by lacI
   6186..6216    -  promoter       lac promoter: promoter for the E. coli lac operon
   6231..6252    -  protein_bind   CAP binding site: CAP binding activates transcription in the presence of cAMP. E. coli catabolite activator protein
   6265..6357    -  CDS            lacI (fragment): lac repressor; lacI; The lac repressor binds to the lac operator to inhibit transcription in E. coli. This inhibition can be relieved by adding lactose or isopropyl-β-D-thiogalactopyranoside (IPTG).
   6359..6467    -  rep_origin     RSF ori (fragment): Plasmids containing the RSF 1030 origin of replication can be propagated in E. coli cells that contain additional plasmids with compatible origins.
