[The description below was written by a language model from this plasmid's Addgene catalogue record and pLannotate feature annotations shown in this document.]
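Description:
pcDNA3.1-GGamma3-GFP2 is a mammalian expression plasmid built on the Invitrogen pcDNA3.1 backbone in its hygromycin-selectable form, with a full sequenced length of about 6.5 kb. It is propagated in E. coli at high copy from a ColE1/pUC-type origin under ampicillin selection (β-lactamase driven by its own promoter), and it also carries an f1 phage origin. For selection in mammalian cells, an SV40 enhancer/early promoter drives a hygromycin phosphotransferase gene terminated by the SV40 polyadenylation signal. Several short fragment hits in the automated annotation (an HIV-1 LTR piece, ble, lacI and RSF ori fragments, lac promoter/operator elements) appear to be backbone remnants or similarity matches rather than functional parts.

The payload is an approximately 960 bp fusion in which GFP2 sits at the N-terminus of the human G protein gamma-3 subunit (GNG3), joined through a short GSAG linker. The annotation tool labels the fluorescent protein as EGFP and matches the gamma subunit to the bovine orthologue, but the catalogue record specifies GFP2 and human GNG3. These labels probably reflect closest database matches. Expression is driven by the CMV immediate-early enhancer and promoter and terminated by the bovine growth hormone polyadenylation signal. A T7 promoter lies just upstream of the coding sequence.

The construct belongs to the TRUPATH open-source BRET2 biosensor platform, in which GFP2-tagged Gγ serves as the energy acceptor for monitoring heterotrimeric G protein dissociation after GPCR activation. The record describes this Gγ3 version as a "non-optimal" sensor component. It was produced under the Illuminating the Druggable Genome program.
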