Addgene plasmid #166775: pcDNA3.1-GGamma3-GFP2
Purpose: Encodes a G gamma subunit containing GFP2 as an "non-optimal" component of a BRET2 biosensor for studying heterotrimeric G protein dissociation
Depositing lab: Bryan Roth. Depositing organization: University of North Carolina at Chapel Hill. Publication: TRUPATH, an open-source biosensor platform for interrogating the GPCR transducerome. Olsen RHJ, DiBerto JF, English JG, Glaudin AM, Krumm BE, Slocum ST, Che T, Gavin AC, McCorvy JD, Roth BL, Strachan RT. Nat Chem Biol. 2020 May 4. pii: 10.1038/s41589-020-0535-8. doi: 10.1038/s41589-020-0535-8. PubMed 32367019.
Backbone
  Vector backbone: pcDNA3.1
  Backbone manufacturer: Invitrogen
  Backbone size w/o insert (bp): 5432
  Vector type: Mammalian Expression
  Selectable markers: Hygromycin
Growth in bacteria
  Bacterial resistance: Ampicillin, 100 μg/mL
  Growth temperature: 37°C
  Growth strain: NEB Stable
  Copy number: High Copy
Gene/Insert
  Gene/Insert name: GGamma3-GFP2 (alt names: GNG3; Green Fluorescent Protein 2)
  Species: H. sapiens (human), Synthetic
  Insert size (bp): 960
  Mutation: Contains an N-terminal GFP2 and GSAG linker
  Entrez Gene: GNG3
  Promoter: CMV
  Cloning method: Gibson Cloning
  Sequencing primers: 5′ CGCAAATGGGCGGTAGGCGTG; 3′ TAGAAGGCACAGTCGAGG
Terms and licenses: Academic/Nonprofit Terms; Industry Terms: Not Available to Industry
Depositor comments: These plasmids were generated as part of the Illuminating the Druggable Genome (IDG) program sponsored by the NIH Common Fund. The goal of this program is to identify, gather, and distribute information and resources for proteins that currently are not well-studied yet belong to commonly drug-targeted protein families: protein kinases, non-olfactory G-protein coupled receptors (GPCRs), and ion channels. The IDG program is designed to develop fundamental research tools for understudied proteins, elucidate their function, and disseminate the IDG-related resources and data to the greater scientific community.
How to cite: pcDNA3.1-GGamma3-GFP2 was a gift from Bryan Roth (Addgene plasmid # 166775 ; http://n2t.net/addgene:166775 ; RRID:Addgene_166775)
